Addgene plasmid #232641: pXJ-Myc-IRF1
Purpose: transient expresses IRF1 in mammalian cells
Depositing lab: Chen-Yang Shen. Depositing organization: Institute of Biomedical Sciences, Academia Sinica. Publication: A common variant in 11q23.3 associated with hyperlipidemia is mediated by the binding and regulation of GATA4. Chou WC, Chen WT, Shen CY. NPJ Genom Med. 2022 Jan 19;7(1):4. doi: 10.1038/s41525-021-00279-5. PubMed 35046404.
Backbone
  Vector backbone: modified pXJ40
  Backbone size w/o insert (bp): 4669
  Vector type: Mammalian Expression
  Selectable markers: No mammalian selection marker
Growth in bacteria
  Bacterial resistance: Ampicillin, 100 μg/mL
  Growth temperature: 37°C
  Growth strain: DH5alpha
  Copy number: High Copy
Gene/Insert
  Gene/Insert name: IRF1
  Species: H. sapiens (human)
  Insert size (bp): 986
  Entrez Gene: IRF1 (a.k.a. IMD117, IRF-1, MAR)
  Promoter: CMV
  Tag / fusion protein: Myc (N terminal on insert)
  Cloning method: Restriction Enzyme; 5′ cloning site BamHI (not destroyed); 3′ cloning site XhoI (not destroyed)
  Sequencing primers: 5′ Bglob-intron-F; 3′ SV40pA-R
Terms and licenses: Academic/Nonprofit Terms; Industry Terms: Not Available to Industry
How to cite: pXJ-Myc-IRF1 was a gift from Chen-Yang Shen (Addgene plasmid # 232641 ; http://n2t.net/addgene:232641 ; RRID:Addgene_232641)
