[The description below was written by a language model from this plasmid's Addgene catalogue record and pLannotate feature annotations shown in this document.]
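Description:
pXJ-Myc-IRF1 is a mammalian expression plasmid built on a modified pXJ40 backbone for transient production of human IRF1 (interferon regulatory factor 1), a transcriptional regulator of interferon and interferon-inducible genes, as well as of genes involved in immune responses, inflammation, and cell proliferation and differentiation. In bacteria it is maintained through a high-copy ColE1/pUC-type origin and selected with ampicillin via the β-lactamase gene and its native promoter. An f1 phage origin is also present, along with short remnants of lacZα, rop and the pBR322 bom region that are leftovers of the backbone's lineage. There is no mammalian selection marker, so the plasmid suits transient transfection rather than stable line generation.

The expression cassette begins with the human cytomegalovirus immediate-early enhancer and promoter, followed by a rabbit β-globin intron, which typically improves mRNA processing and expression. A T7 promoter sits just upstream of the coding region and could support in vitro transcription. The open reading frame starts with an N-terminal Myc epitope tag, which allows detection or immunoprecipitation with anti-Myc antibodies. The tag is followed by the IRF1 coding sequence, cloned between BamHI and XhoI sites that remain intact. Downstream lie a fragment of a multiple cloning site, a second T7 promoter in reverse orientation, SV40 small t intron and large T antigen fragments, and the SV40 polyadenylation signal that terminates the transcript.

Two sequencing records are annotated, differing by about 30 nucleotides in total length but showing the same features in the same order. The associated publication concerns transcription-factor regulation at a hyperlipidemia-associated variant, which is consistent with overexpressing tagged IRF1 in such assays, although the record does not say exactly how it was used.
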