Features (pLannotate 1.2.2; 20 found; start..end, strand, type, name):
      9..312     +  enhancer       CMV enhancer: human cytomegalovirus immediate early enhancer
    313..516     +  promoter       CMV promoter: human cytomegalovirus (CMV) immediate early promoter
    632..654     +  promoter       SRα promoter (fragment): hybrid promoter consisting of the SV40 early promoter plus part of the long terminal repeat of human T-lymphotrophic virus 1
    678..1250    +  intron         β-globin intron: intron from rabbit β-globin gene
   1305..1323    +  promoter       T7 promoter: promoter for bacteriophage T7 RNA polymerase
   1344..1373    +  CDS            Myc: Myc (human c-Myc proto-oncogene) epitope tag
   1395..2369    +  CDS            IRF1: IRF1_HUMAN - Experimental evidence at protein level: Swiss-Prot protein existence level 1. Transcriptional regulator which displays a remarkable functional diversity in the regulation of cellular responses (PubMed:15226432, PubMed:15509808, PubMed:17516545, PubMed:17942705, PubMed:18497060, PubMed:19404407, PubMed:19851330, PubMed:22367195, PubMed:32385160). Regulates transcription of IFN and IFN-inducible genes, host response to viral and bacterial infections, regulation of many genes expressed during hematopoiesis, inflammation, immune responses and cell proliferation and differentiation, re
   2380..2401    +  misc_feature   MCS (fragment): pBluescript multiple cloning site
   2441..2459    -  promoter       T7 promoter: promoter for bacteriophage T7 RNA polymerase
   2469..2508    +  CDS            lacZα (fragment): LacZα fragment of β-galactosidase; lacZ fragment
   2518..2573    +  intron         small t intron (fragment): SV40 (simian virus 40) small t antigen intron
   2573..2710    +  CDS            large T antigen (fragment): large T antigen from SV40 (simian virus 40)
   2733..2854    +  polyA_signal   SV40 poly(A) signal: SV40 polyadenylation signal
   3053..3641    -  rep_origin     ori: high-copy-number ColE1/pMB1/pBR322/pUC origin of replication
   3812..4672    -  CDS            AmpR: β-lactamase; bla; confers resistance to ampicillin, carbenicillin, and related antibiotics
   4673..4777    -  promoter       AmpR promoter: bla
   4872..4907    +  CDS            rop (fragment): Rop protein, which maintains plasmids at low copy number; rop
   5009..5108    +  misc_feature   bom (fragment): basis of mobility region from pBR322
   5136..5564    -  rep_origin     f1 ori (sequence partly withheld): f1 bacteriophage origin of replication; arrow indicates direction of (+) strand synthesis
   5568..2       -  CDS            lacZα (fragment) (across the origin): LacZα fragment of β-galactosidase; lacZ fragment
>Addgene plasmid #232641 | pXJ-Myc-IRF1 | addgene full sequence | sequence record 484984 | Addgene Long Read Sequencing Result
CTAGAGTCCGTTACATAACTTACGGTAAATGGCCCGCCTGGCTGACCGCCCAACGACCCCCGCCCATTGA
CGTCAATAATGACGTATGTTCCCATAGTAACGCCAATAGGGACTTTCCATTGACGTCAATGGGTGGAGTA
TTTACGGTAAACTGCCCACTTGGCAGTACATCAAGTGTATCATATGCCAAGTACGCCCCCTATTGACGTC
AATGACGGTAAATGGCCCGCCTGGCATTATGCCCAGTACATGACCTTATGGGACTTTCCTACTTGGCAGT
ACATCTACGTATTAGTCATCGCTATTACCATGGTGATGCGGTTTTGGCAGTACATCAATGGGCGTGGATA
GCGGTTTGACTCACGGGGATTTCCAAGTCTCCACCCCATTGACGTCAATGGGAGTTTGTTTTGGCACCAA
AATCAACGGGACTTTCCAAAATGTCGTAACAACTCCGCCCCATTGACGCAAATGGGCGGTAGGCGTGTAC
GGTGGGAGGTCTATATAAGCAGAGCTCGTTTAGTGAACCGTCAGATCGCCTGGAGACGCCATCCACGCTG
TTTTGACCTCCATAGAAGACACCGGGACCGATCCAGCCTCCGCGGCCGGGAACGGTGCATTGGAACGGAC
CCCTAGGCTTTTGCAAAAAGCTCCGGATCGATCCTGAGAACTTCAGGGTGAGTTTGGGGACCCTTGATTG
TTCTTTCTTTTTCGCTATTGTAAAATTCATGTTATATGGAGGGGGCAAAGTTTTCAGGGTGTTGTTTAGA
ATGGGAAGATGTCCCTTGTATCACCATGGACCCTCATGATAATTTTGTTTCTTTCACTTTCTACTCTGTT
GACAACCATTGTCTCCTCTTATTTTCTTTTCATTTTCTGTAACTTTTTCGTTAAACTTTAGCTTGCATTT
GTAACGAATTTTTAAATTCACTTTTGTTTATTTGTCAGATTGTAAGTACTTTCTCTAATCACTTTTTTTT
CAAGGCAATCAGGGTATATTATATTGTACTTCAGCACAGTTTTAGAGAACAATTGTTATAATTAAATGAT
AAGGTAGAATATTTCTGCATATAAATTCTGGCTGGCGTGGAAATATTCTTATTGGTAGAAACAACTACAT
CCTGGTCATCATCCTGCCTTTCTCTTTATGGTTACAATGATATACACTGTTTGAGATGAGGATAAAATAC
TCTGAGTCCAAACCGGGCCCCTCTGCTAACCATGTTCATGCCTTCTTCTTTTTCCTACAGCTCCTGGGCA
ACGTGCTGGTTATTGTGCTGTCTCATCATTTTGGCAAAGAATTGTAATACGACTCACTATAGGGCGAATT
CACCATGGCAGAGGAGCAAAAGCTCATTTCTGAAGAGGACTTGTTGCGGAAACATATGGGATCCATGCCC
ATCACTCGGATGCGCATGAGACCCTGGCTAGAGATGCAGATTAATTCCAACCAAATCCCGGGGCTCATCT
GGATTAATAAAGAGGAGATGATCTTCCAGATCCCATGGAAGCATGCTGCCAAGCATGGCTGGGACATCAA
CAAGGATGCCTGTTTGTTCCGGAGCTGGGCCATTCACACAGGCCGATACAAAGCAGGGGAAAAGGAGCCA
GATCCCAAGACGTGGAAGGCCAACTTTCGCTGTGCCATGAACTCCCTGCCAGATATCGAGGAGGTGAAAG
ACCAGAGCAGGAACAAGGGCAGCTCAGCTGTGCGAGTGTACCGGATGCTTCCACCTCTCACCAAGAACCA
GAGAAAAGAAAGAAAGTCGAAGTCCAGCCGAGATGCTAAGAGCAAGGCCAAGAGGAAGTCATGTGGGGAT
TCCAGCCCTGATACCTTCTCTGATGGACTCAGCAGCTCCACTCTGCCTGATGACCACAGCAGCTACACAG
TTCCAGGCTACATGCAGGACTTGGAGGTGGAGCAGGCCCTGACTCCAGCACTGTCGCCATGTGCTGTCAG
CAGCACTCTCCCCGACTGGCACATCCCAGTGGAAGTTGTGCCGGACAGCACCAGTGATCTGTACAACTTC
CAGGTGTCACCCATGCCCTCCACCTCTGAAGCTACAACAGATGAGGATGAGGAAGGGAAATTACCTGAGG
ACATCATGAAGCTCTTGGAGCAGTCGGAGTGGCAGCCAACAAACGTGGATGGGAAGGGGTACCTACTCAA
TGAACCTGGAGTCCAGCCCACCTCTGTCTATGGAGACTTTAGCTGTAAGGAGGAGCCAGAAATTGACAGC
CCAGGGGGGGATATTGGGCTGAGTCTACAGCGTGTCTTCACAGATCTGAAGAACATGGATGCCACCTGGC
TGGACAGCCTGCTGACCCCAGTCCGGTTGCCCTCCATCCAGGCCATTCCCTGTGCACCGTAGCAGGGCCC
CTCGAGGGGGGGCCCGGTACCTTAATTAATTAAGGTACCAGGTAAGTGTACCCAATTCGCCCTATAGTGA
GTCGTATTACAATTCACTCGATCGCCCTTCCCAACAGTTGCGCAGCCTGAATGGCGAATGGAGATCCAAT
TTTTAAGTGTATAATGTGTTAAACTACTGATTCTAATTGTTTGTGTATTTTAGATTCACAGTCCCAAGGC
TCATTTCAGGCCCCTCAGTCCTCACAGTCTGTTCATGATCATAATCAGCCATACCACATTTGTAGAGGTT
TTACTTGCTTTAAAAAACCTCCCACACCTCCCCCTGAACCTGAAACATAAAATGAATGCAATTGTTGTTG
TTAACTTGTTTATTGCAGCTTATAATGGTTACAAATAAAGCAATAGCATCACAAATTTCACAAATAAAGC
ATTTTTTTCACTGCATTCTAGTTGTGGTTTGTCCAAACTCATCAATGTATCTTAACGCTCGACTCTAGAC
TCTTCCGCTTCCTCGCTCACTGACTCGCTGCGCTCGGTCGTTCGGCTGCGGCGAGCGGTATCAGCTCACT
CAAAGGCGGTAATACGGTTATCCACAGAATCAGGGGATAACGCAGGAAAGAACATGTGAGCAAAAGGCCA
GCAAAAGGCCAGGAACCGTAAAAAGGCCGCGTTGCTGGCGTTTTTCCATAGGCTCCGCCCCCCTGACGAG
CATCACAAAAATCGACGCTCAAGTCAGAGGTGGCGAAACCCGACAGGACTATAAAGATACCAGGCGTTTC
CCCCTGGAAGCTCCCTCGTGCGCTCTCCTGTTCCGACCCTGCCGCTTACCGGATACCTGTCCGCCTTTCT
CCCTTCGGGAAGCGTGGCGCTTTCTCATAGCTCACGCTGTAGGTATCTCAGTTCGGTGTAGGTCGTTCGC
TCCAAGCTGGGCTGTGTGCACGAACCCCCCGTTCAGCCCGACCGCTGCGCCTTATCCGGTAACTATCGTC
TTGAGTCCAACCCGGTAAGACACGACTTATCGCCACTGGCAGCAGCCACTGGTAACAGGATTAGCAGAGC
GAGGTATGTAGGCGGTGCTACAGAGTTCTTGAAGTGGTGGCCTAACTACGGCTACACTAGAAGAACAGTA
TTTGGTATCTGCGCTCTGCTGAAGCCAGTTACCTTCGGAAAAAGAGTTGGTAGCTCTTGATCCGGCAAAC
AAACCACCGCTGGTAGCGGTGGTTTTTTTGTTTGCAAGCAGCAGATTACGCGCAGAAAAAAAGGATCTCA
AGAAGATCCTTTGATCTTTTCTACGGGGTCTGACGCTCAGTGGAACGAAAACTCACGTTAAGGGATTTTG
GTCATGAGATTATCAAAAAGGATCTTCACCTAGATCCTTTTAAATTAAAAATGAAGTTTTAAATCAATCT
AAAGTATATATGAGTAAACTTGGTCTGACAGTTACCAATGCTTAATCAGTGAGGCACCTATCTCAGCGAT
CTGTCTATTTCGTTCATCCATAGTTGCCTGACTCCCCGTCGTGTAGATAACTACGATACGGGAGGGCTTA
CCATCTGGCCCCAGTGCTGCAATGATACCGCGAGACCCACGCTCACCGGCTCCAGATTTATCAGCAATAA
ACCAGCCAGCCGGAAGGGCCGAGCGCAGAAGTGGTCCTGCAACTTTATCCGCCTCCATCCAGTCTATTAA
TTGTTGCCGGGAAGCTAGAGTAAGTAGTTCGCCAGTTAATAGTTTGCGCAACGTTGTTGCCATTGCTACA
GGCATCGTGGTGTCACGCTCGTCGTTTGGTATGGCTTCATTCAGCTCCGGTTCCCAACGATCAAGGCGAG
TTACATGATCCCCCATGTTGTGCAAAAAAGCGGTTAGCTCCTTCGGTCCTCCGATCGTTGTCAGAAGTAA
GTTGGCCGCAGTGTTATCACTCATGGTTATGGCAGCACTGCATAATTCTCTTACTGTCATGCCATCCGTA
AGATGCTTTTCTGTGACTGGTGAGTACTCAACCAAGTCATTCTGAGAATAGTGTATGCGGCGACCGAGTT
GCTCTTGCCCGGCGTCAATACGGGATAATACCGCGCCACATAGCAGAACTTTAAAAGTGCTCATCATTGG
AAAACGTTCTTCGGGGCGAAAACTCTCAAGGATCTTACCGCTGTTGAGATCCAGTTCGATGTAACCCACT
CGTGCACCCAACTGATCTTCAGCATCTTTTACTTTCACCAGCGTTTCTGGGTGAGCAAAAACAGGAAGGC
AAAATGCCGCAAAAAAGGGAATAAGGGCGACACGGAAATGTTGAATACTCATACTCTTCCTTTTTCAATA
TTATTGAAGCATTTATCAGGGTTATTGTCTCATGAGCGGATACATATTTGAATGTATTTAGAAAAATAAA
CAAATAGGGGTTCCGCGCACATTTCCCCGAAAAGTGCCACCTGACGTCTAAGAAACCATTATTATCATGA
CATTAACCTATAAAAATAGGCGTATCACGAGGCCCTTTCGTCTCGCGCGTTTCGGTGATGACGGTGAAAA
CCTCTGACACATGCAGCTCCCGGAGACGGTCACAGCTTGTCTGTAAGCGGATGCCGGGAGCAGACAAGCC
CGTCAGGGCGCGTCAGCGGGTGTTGGCGGGTGTCGGGGCTGGCTTAACTATGCGGCATCAGAGCAGATTG
TACTGAGAGTGCACCATATGCGGTGTGAAATACCGCACAGATGCGTAAGGAGAAAATACCGCATCAGGAA
ATTGTAAGCGTTAATATTTTGTTAAAATTCGCGTTAAATTTTTGTTAAATCAGCTCATTTTTTAACCAAT
AGGCCGAAATCGGCAAAATCCCTTATAAATCAAAAGAATAGACCGAGATAGGGT
[37 nt withheld, positions 5235-5271]
AAAGAACGTGGACTCCAACGTCAAAGG
[49 nt withheld, positions 5299-5347]
T
[91 nt withheld, positions 5349-5439]
G
[124 nt withheld, positions 5441-5564]
CCATTCGCCATTCAGGCTGCGCAACTGTTGGGAAGGGCGATCGGTGCGGGCCTCTTCGCTATTACGCCAG
