Features (pLannotate 1.2.2; 21 found; start..end, strand, type, name):
     32..58      -  CDS            lacZα (fragment): LacZα fragment of β-galactosidase; lacZ fragment
     65..368     +  enhancer       CMV enhancer: human cytomegalovirus immediate early enhancer
    369..572     +  promoter       CMV promoter: human cytomegalovirus (CMV) immediate early promoter
    606..624     +  promoter       SRα promoter (fragment): hybrid promoter consisting of the SV40 early promoter plus part of the long terminal repeat of human T-lymphotrophic virus 1
    648..1220    +  intron         β-globin intron: intron from rabbit β-globin gene
   1275..1293    +  promoter       T7 promoter: promoter for bacteriophage T7 RNA polymerase
   1314..1343    +  CDS            Myc: Myc (human c-Myc proto-oncogene) epitope tag
   1365..2339    +  CDS            IRF1: IRF1_HUMAN - Experimental evidence at protein level: Swiss-Prot protein existence level 1. Transcriptional regulator which displays a remarkable functional diversity in the regulation of cellular responses (PubMed:15226432, PubMed:15509808, PubMed:17516545, PubMed:17942705, PubMed:18497060, PubMed:19404407, PubMed:19851330, PubMed:22367195, PubMed:32385160). Regulates transcription of IFN and IFN-inducible genes, host response to viral and bacterial infections, regulation of many genes expressed during hematopoiesis, inflammation, immune responses and cell proliferation and differentiation, re
   2350..2371    +  misc_feature   MCS (fragment): pBluescript multiple cloning site
   2411..2429    -  promoter       T7 promoter: promoter for bacteriophage T7 RNA polymerase
   2439..2478    +  CDS            lacZα (fragment): LacZα fragment of β-galactosidase; lacZ fragment
   2488..2543    +  intron         small t intron (fragment): SV40 (simian virus 40) small t antigen intron
   2543..2680    +  CDS            large T antigen (fragment): large T antigen from SV40 (simian virus 40)
   2703..2824    +  polyA_signal   SV40 poly(A) signal: SV40 polyadenylation signal
   3023..3611    -  rep_origin     ori: high-copy-number ColE1/pMB1/pBR322/pUC origin of replication
   3782..4642    -  CDS            AmpR: β-lactamase; bla; confers resistance to ampicillin, carbenicillin, and related antibiotics
   4643..4747    -  promoter       AmpR promoter: bla
   4842..4877    +  CDS            rop (fragment): Rop protein, which maintains plasmids at low copy number; rop
   4979..5078    +  misc_feature   bom (fragment): basis of mobility region from pBR322
   5106..5534    -  rep_origin     f1 ori (sequence partly withheld): f1 bacteriophage origin of replication; arrow indicates direction of (+) strand synthesis
   5538..2       -  CDS            lacZα (fragment) (across the origin): LacZα fragment of β-galactosidase; lacZ fragment
>Addgene plasmid #232641 | pXJ-Myc-IRF1 Sequencing Result | analyzer sequence | sequence record 464224
CTAGAGTCCGTTACATAACWTASSGWAMRKKGCGGGCCTCTTCGCTATTACGCCAGCTAGAGTCCGTTAC
ATAACTTACGGTAAATGGCCCGCCTGGCTGACCGCCCAACGACCCCCGCCCATTGACGTCAATAATGACG
TATGTTCCCATAGTAACGCCAATAGGGACTTTCCATTGACGTCAATGGGTGGAGTATTTACGGTAAACTG
CCCACTTGGCAGTACATCAAGTGTATCATATGCCAAGTACGCCCCCTATTGACGTCAATGACGGTAAATG
GCCCGCCTGGCATTATGCCCAGTACATGACCTTATGGGACTTTCCTACTTGGCAGTACATCTACGTATTA
GTCATCGCTATTACCATGGTGATGCGGTTTTGGCAGTACATCAATGGGCGTGGATAGCGGTTTGACTCAC
GGGGATTTCCAAGTCTCCACCCCATTGACGTCAATGGGAGTTTGTTTTGGCACCAAAATCAACGGGACTT
TCCAAAATGTCGTAACAACTCCGCCCCATTGACGCAAATGGGCGGTAGGCGTGTACGGTGGGAGGTCTAT
ATAAGCAGAGCTCGTTTAGTGAACSGTCAKWTSGMCKGGMSMCKMGGCTTTTGCAAAAAGCTCCGGATCG
ATCCTGAGAACTTCAGGGTGAGTTTGGGGACCCTTGATTGTTCTTTCTTTTTCGCTATTGTAAAATTCAT
GTTATATGGAGGGGGCAAAGTTTTCAGGGTGTTGTTTAGAATGGGAAGATGTCCCTTGTATCACCATGGA
CCCTCATGATAATTTTGTTTCTTTCACTTTCTACTCTGTTGACAACCATTGTCTCCTCTTATTTTCTTTT
CATTTTCTGTAACTTTTTCGTTAAACTTTAGCTTGCATTTGTAACGAATTTTTAAATTCACTTTTGTTTA
TTTGTCAGATTGTAAGTACTTTCTCTAATCACTTTTTTTTCAAGGCAATCAGGGTATATTATATTGTACT
TCAGCACAGTTTTAGAGAACAATTGTTATAATTAAATGATAAGGTAGAATATTTCTGCATATAAATTCTG
GCTGGCGTGGAAATATTCTTATTGGTAGAAACAACTACATCCTGGTCATCATCCTGCCTTTCTCTTTATG
GTTACAATGATATACACTGTTTGAGATGAGGATAAAATACTCTGAGTCCAAACCGGGCCCCTCTGCTAAC
CATGTTCATGCCTTCTTCTTTTTCCTACAGCTCCTGGGCAACGTGCTGGTTATTGTGCTGTCTCATCATT
TTGGCAAAGAATTGTAATACGACTCACTATAGGGCGAATTCACCATGGCAGAGGAGCAAAAGCTCATTTC
TGAAGAGGACTTGTTGCGGAAACATATGGGATCCATGCCCATCACTCGGATGCGCATGAGACCCTGGCTA
GAGATGCAGATTAATTCCAACCAAATCCCGGGGCTCATCTGGATTAATAAAGAGGAGATGATCTTCCAGA
TCCCATGGAAGCATGCTGCCAAGCATGGCTGGGACATCAACAAGGATGCCTGTTTGTTCCGGAGCTGGGC
CATTCACACAGGCCGATACAAAGCAGGGGAAAAGGAGCCAGATCCCAAGACGTGGAAGGCCAACTTTCGC
TGTGCCATGAACTCCCTGCCAGATATCGAGGAGGTGAAAGACCAGAGCAGGAACAAGGGCAGCTCAGCTG
TGCGAGTGTACCGGATGCTTCCACCTCTCACCAAGAACCAGAGAAAAGAAAGAAAGTCGAAGTCCAGCCG
AGATGCTAAGAGCAAGGCCAAGAGGAAGTCATGTGGGGATTCCAGCCCTGATACCTTCTCTGATGGACTC
AGCAGCTCCACTCTGCCTGATGACCACAGCAGCTACACAGTTCCAGGCTACATGCAGGACTTGGAGGTGG
AGCAGGCCCTGACTCCAGCACTGTCGCCATGTGCTGTCAGCAGCACTCTCCCCGACTGGCACATCCCAGT
GGAAGTTGTGCCGGACAGCACCAGTGATCTGTACAACTTCCAGGTGTCACCCATGCCCTCCACCTCTGAA
GCTACAACAGATGAGGATGAGGAAGGGAAATTACCTGAGGACATCATGAAGCTCTTGGAGCAGTCGGAGT
GGCAGCCAACAAACGTGGATGGGAAGGGGTACCTACTCAATGAACCTGGAGTCCAGCCCACCTCTGTCTA
TGGAGACTTTAGCTGTAAGGAGGAGCCAGAAATTGACAGCCCAGGGGGGGATATTGGGCTGAGTCTACAG
CGTGTCTTCACAGATCTGAAGAACATGGATGCCACCTGGCTGGACAGCCTGCTGACCCCAGTCCGGTTGC
CCTCCATCCAGGCCATTCCCTGTGCACCGTAGCAGGGCCCCTCGAGGGGGGGCCCGGTACCTTAATTAAT
TAAGGTACCAGGTAAGTGTACCCAATTCGCCCTATAGTGAGTCGTATTACAATTCACTCGATCGCCCTTC
CCAACAGTTGCGCAGCCTGAATGGCGAATGGAGATCCAATTTTTAAGTGTATAATGTGTTAAACTACTGA
TTCTAATTGTTTGTGTATTTTAGATTCACAGTCCCAAGGCTCATTTCAGGCCCCTCAGTCCTCACAGTCT
GTTCATGATCATAATCAGCCATACCACATTTGTAGAGGTTTTACTTGCTTTAAAAAACCTCCCACACCTC
CCCCTGAACCTGAAACATAAAATGAATGCAATTGTTGTTGTTAACTTGTTTATTGCAGCTTATAATGGTT
ACAAATAAAGCAATAGCATCACAAATTTCACAAATAAAGCATTTTTTTCACTGCATTCTAGTTGTGGTTT
GTCCAAACTCATCAATGTATCTTAACGCTCGACTCTAGACTCTTCCGCTTCCTCGCTCACTGACTCGCTG
CGCTCGGTCGTTCGGCTGCGGCGAGCGGTATCAGCTCACTCAAAGGCGGTAATACGGTTATCCACAGAAT
CAGGGGATAACGCAGGAAAGAACATGTGAGCAAAAGGCCAGCAAAAGGCCAGGAACCGTAAAAAGGCCGC
GTTGCTGGCGTTTTTCCATAGGCTCCGCCCCCCTGACGAGCATCACAAAAATCGACGCTCAAGTCAGAGG
TGGCGAAACCCGACAGGACTATAAAGATACCAGGCGTTTCCCCCTGGAAGCTCCCTCGTGCGCTCTCCTG
TTCCGACCCTGCCGCTTACCGGATACCTGTCCGCCTTTCTCCCTTCGGGAAGCGTGGCGCTTTCTCATAG
CTCACGCTGTAGGTATCTCAGTTCGGTGTAGGTCGTTCGCTCCAAGCTGGGCTGTGTGCACGAACCCCCC
GTTCAGCCCGACCGCTGCGCCTTATCCGGTAACTATCGTCTTGAGTCCAACCCGGTAAGACACGACTTAT
CGCCACTGGCAGCAGCCACTGGTAACAGGATTAGCAGAGCGAGGTATGTAGGCGGTGCTACAGAGTTCTT
GAAGTGGTGGCCTAACTACGGCTACACTAGAAGAACAGTATTTGGTATCTGCGCTCTGCTGAAGCCAGTT
ACCTTCGGAAAAAGAGTTGGTAGCTCTTGATCCGGCAAACAAACCACCGCTGGTAGCGGTGGTTTTTTTG
TTTGCAAGCAGCAGATTACGCGCAGAAAAAAAGGATCTCAAGAAGATCCTTTGATCTTTTCTACGGGGTC
TGACGCTCAGTGGAACGAAAACTCACGTTAAGGGATTTTGGTCATGAGATTATCAAAAAGGATCTTCACC
TAGATCCTTTTAAATTAAAAATGAAGTTTTAAATCAATCTAAAGTATATATGAGTAAACTTGGTCTGACA
GTTACCAATGCTTAATCAGTGAGGCACCTATCTCAGCGATCTGTCTATTTCGTTCATCCATAGTTGCCTG
ACTCCCCGTCGTGTAGATAACTACGATACGGGAGGGCTTACCATCTGGCCCCAGTGCTGCAATGATACCG
CGAGACCCACGCTCACCGGCTCCAGATTTATCAGCAATAAACCAGCCAGCCGGAAGGGCCGAGCGCAGAA
GTGGTCCTGCAACTTTATCCGCCTCCATCCAGTCTATTAATTGTTGCCGGGAAGCTAGAGTAAGTAGTTC
GCCAGTTAATAGTTTGCGCAACGTTGTTGCCATTGCTACAGGCATCGTGGTGTCACGCTCGTCGTTTGGT
ATGGCTTCATTCAGCTCCGGTTCCCAACGATCAAGGCGAGTTACATGATCCCCCATGTTGTGCAAAAAAG
CGGTTAGCTCCTTCGGTCCTCCGATCGTTGTCAGAAGTAAGTTGGCCGCAGTGTTATCACTCATGGTTAT
GGCAGCACTGCATAATTCTCTTACTGTCATGCCATCCGTAAGATGCTTTTCTGTGACTGGTGAGTACTCA
ACCAAGTCATTCTGAGAATAGTGTATGCGGCGACCGAGTTGCTCTTGCCCGGCGTCAATACGGGATAATA
CCGCGCCACATAGCAGAACTTTAAAAGTGCTCATCATTGGAAAACGTTCTTCGGGGCGAAAACTCTCAAG
GATCTTACCGCTGTTGAGATCCAGTTCGATGTAACCCACTCGTGCACCCAACTGATCTTCAGCATCTTTT
ACTTTCACCAGCGTTTCTGGGTGAGCAAAAACAGGAAGGCAAAATGCCGCAAAAAAGGGAATAAGGGCGA
CACGGAAATGTTGAATACTCATACTCTTCCTTTTTCAATATTATTGAAGCATTTATCAGGGTTATTGTCT
CATGAGCGGATACATATTTGAATGTATTTAGAAAAATAAACAAATAGGGGTTCCGCGCACATTTCCCCGA
AAAGTGCCACCTGACGTCTAAGAAACCATTATTATCATGACATTAACCTATAAAAATAGGCGTATCACGA
GGCCCTTTCGTCTCGCGCGTTTCGGTGATGACGGTGAAAACCTCTGACACATGCAGCTCCCGGAGACGGT
CACAGCTTGTCTGTAAGCGGATGCCGGGAGCAGACAAGCCCGTCAGGGCGCGTCAGCGGGTGTTGGCGGG
TGTCGGGGCTGGCTTAACTATGCGGCATCAGAGCAGATTGTACTGAGAGTGCACCATATGCGGTGTGAAA
TACCGCACAGATGCGTAAGGAGAAAATACCGCATCAGGAAATTGTAAGCGTTAATATTTTGTTAAAATTC
GCGTTAAATTTTTGTTAAATCAGCTCATTTTTTAACCAATAGGCCGAAATCGGCAAAATCCCTTATAAAT
CAAAAGAATAGACCGAGATAGGGT
[37 nt withheld, positions 5205-5241]
AAAGAACGTGGACTCCAACGTCAAAGG
[49 nt withheld, positions 5269-5317]
T
[91 nt withheld, positions 5319-5409]
G
[124 nt withheld, positions 5411-5534]
CCATTCGCCATTCAGGCTGCGCAACTGTTGGGAAGGGCGATCGGTGCGGGCCTCTTCGCTATTACGCCAG
